Addgene plasmid #58734: Rabbit Cav 2.2 W391A pMT2
Purpose: expression of rabbit CaV2.2 calcium channels with a mutation (W391) in the α1-interacting domain (AID) in the I-II loop of CaV2.2
Depositing lab: Annette Dolphin. Depositing organization: University College London. Publication: Interaction via a key tryptophan in the I-II linker of N-type calcium channels is required for beta1 but not for palmitoylated beta2, implicating an additional binding site in the regulation of channel voltage-dependent properties. Leroy J, Richards MW, Butcher AJ, Nieto-Rostro M, Pratt WS, Davies A, Dolphin AC. J Neurosci. 2005 Jul 27;25(30):6984-96. 10.1523/JNEUROSCI.1137-05.2005 PubMed 16049174.
Backbone
  Vector backbone: pMT2
  Backbone size w/o insert (bp): 5100
  Vector type: Mammalian Expression
Growth in bacteria
  Bacterial resistance: Ampicillin, 100 μg/mL
  Growth temperature: 37°C
  Growth strain: DH5alpha
  Copy number: Unknown
Gene/Insert
  Gene/Insert name: Cav2.2 (alt name: voltage-dependent N-type calcium channel subunit alpha-1B)
  Species: O. cuniculus (rabbit)
  Mutation: W391A
  GenBank ID: D14157.1
  Entrez Gene: CACNA1B
  Promoter: SV40
  Cloning method: Unknown
  Sequencing primers: 5′ pMT2-F
Terms and licenses: Academic/Nonprofit Terms; Industry Terms: Not Available to Industry
Depositor comments: Original Cav2.2 plasmid from Yasuo Mori.
How to cite: Rabbit Cav 2.2 W391A pMT2 was a gift from Annette Dolphin (Addgene plasmid # 58734 ; http://n2t.net/addgene:58734 ; RRID:Addgene_58734)
