[The description below was written by a language model from this plasmid's Addgene catalogue record and pLannotate feature annotations shown in this document.]
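Description:
Rabbit Cav 2.2 W391A pMT2 is a mammalian expression plasmid of about 12.6 kb, built on the pMT2 backbone. It carries the full-length rabbit CACNA1B cDNA, which encodes the pore-forming alpha-1B (CaV2.2) subunit of the N-type voltage-gated calcium channel. In bacteria it is maintained through a ColE1/pUC-type origin and selected with ampicillin via the beta-lactamase gene and its own promoter. Short remnants of pBR322 and cloning-vector sequences (rop, bom, lacI, lacZα and pBluescript polylinker fragments) are also annotated and appear to be leftovers of vector construction.

The catalogue lists the promoter as SV40, and an SV40 enhancer/early promoter element is annotated at the start of the record, although on the strand opposite to the insert. Between it and the insert lie an adenovirus-derived segment, scored as a DNA polymerase fragment by homology, and a chimeric adenovirus/immunoglobulin intron; the record does not assign a promoter function to the adenoviral segment. The roughly 7 kb channel open reading frame is followed on the same strand by a mouse DHFR coding sequence and then an SV40 poly(A) signal. An adenoviral VA RNA gene, generally included to support translation in transfected cells, sits further downstream.

The insert bears W391A, which replaces a key tryptophan in the alpha-interaction domain (AID) of the I-II intracellular loop, the site where auxiliary beta subunits bind. The plasmid is intended for heterologous expression of this mutant channel. The associated study used it to test how beta1 and palmitoylated beta2 subunits depend on this contact for regulating the channel's voltage-dependent properties. The record notes that the parental CaV2.2 plasmid came from another laboratory.
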