Features (pLannotate 1.2.2; 18 found; start..end, strand, type, name):
      7..336     -  promoter       SV40 promoter: SV40 enhancer and early promoter
    357..788     -  CDS            POL (fragment): DPOL_ADE05 - Experimental evidence at protein level: Swiss-Prot protein existence level 1. Eukaryotic-type DNA polymerase involved in viral genomic replication. DNA synthesis is protein primed, and acts in a strand displacement replication. Assembles in complex with viral pTP, DBP, host NFIA and host POU2F1/OCT1 on viral origin of replication. The polymerase covalently transfers dCMP onto pTP, thereby initiating complementary strand synthesis. From Human adenovirus C serotype 5 (HAdV-5) (Human adenovirus 5).
    805..1034    +  intron         chimeric intron: chimera between introns from adenovirus and immunoglobulin heavy chain genes
   1115..1140    -  misc_feature   MCS (fragment): pBluescript multiple cloning site
   1150..8166    +  CDS            CACNA1B: CAC1B_RABIT - Also known as CACH5, CACNL1A5. Experimental evidence at protein level: Swiss-Prot protein existence level 1. Voltage-sensitive calcium channels (VSCC) mediate the entry of calcium ions into excitable cells and are also involved in a variety of calcium-dependent processes, including muscle contraction, hormone or neurotransmitter release, gene expression, cell motility, cell division and cell death. The isoform alpha-1B gives rise to N-type calcium currents. N-type calcium channels belong to the 'high-voltage activated' (HVA) group and are specifically blocked by omega-conotoxin-
   8466..8499    -  misc_feature   MCS (fragment): pBluescript multiple cloning site
   8619..9182    +  CDS            DHFR: mouse dihydrofolate reductase; Mus musculus Dhfr
   9264..9347    +  CDS            large T antigen (fragment): large T antigen from SV40 (simian virus 40)
   9370..9504    +  polyA_signal   SV40 poly(A) signal: SV40 polyadenylation signal
   9512..9862    -  CDS            PTP (fragment): TERM_ADE02 - Experimental evidence at protein level: Swiss-Prot protein existence level 1. Protein covalently bound to the viral DNA that acts as a primer for viral genomic replication by DNA strand displacement. Assembles on the viral origin of replication in an initiation complex with viral polymerase, DBP, host NFIA and host POU2F1/OCT1. During initiation, the polymerase covalently couples the first dCTP with Ser- 580 of pTP. The terminal protein stimulates the template activity over 20 fold compared to protein-free templates. Neo-synthesized viral genomes are linked to two preterminal prot
   9893..10049   +  ncRNA          VA: Accession: RF00102 - VA RNA
  10112..10165   -  CDS            lacI (fragment): lac repressor; lacI; The lac repressor binds to the lac operator to inhibit transcription in E. coli. This inhibition can be relieved by adding lactose or isopropyl-β-D-thiogalactopyranoside (IPTG).
  10348..10936   -  rep_origin     ori: high-copy-number ColE1/pMB1/pBR322/pUC origin of replication
  11107..11967   -  CDS            AmpR: β-lactamase; bla; confers resistance to ampicillin, carbenicillin, and related antibiotics
  11968..12072   -  promoter       AmpR promoter: bla
  12167..12202   +  CDS            rop (fragment): Rop protein, which maintains plasmids at low copy number; rop
  12304..12403   +  misc_feature   bom (fragment): basis of mobility region from pBR322
  12409..12563   -  CDS            lacZα (fragment): LacZα fragment of β-galactosidase; lacZ fragment
>Addgene plasmid #58734 | Rabbit Cav 2.2 W391A pMT2 | depositor full sequence | sequence record 90822 | Rabbit Cav 2.2 W391A pMT2 sequence 12571 bps
AAGCTTTTTGCAAAAGCCTAGGCCTCCAAAAAAGCCTCCTCACTACTTCTGGAATAGCTCAGAGGCCGAG
GCGGCCTCGGCCTCTGCATAAATAAAAAAAATTAGTCAGCCATGGGGCGGAGAATGGGCGGAACTGGGCG
GAGTTAGGGGCGGGATGGGCGGAGTTAGGGGCGGGACTATGGTTGCTGACTAATTGAGATGCATGCTTTG
CATACTTCTGCCTGCTGGGGAGCCTGGGGACTTTCCACACCTGGTTGCTGACTAATTGAGATGCATGCTT
TGCATACTTCTGCCTGCTGGGGAGCCTGGGGACTTTCCACACCCTAACTGACACACATTCCACAGGATCC
GGTCGCGCGAATTTCGAGCGGTGTTCCGCGGTCCTCCTCGTATAGAAACTCGGACCACTCTGAGACGAAG
GCTCGCGTCCAGGCCAGCACGAAGGAGGCTAAGTGGGAGGGGTAGCGGTCGTTGTCCACTAGGGGGTCCA
CTCGCTCCAGGGTGTGAAGACACATGTCGCCCTCTTCGGCATCAAGGAAGGTGATTGGTTTATAGGTGTA
GGCCACGTGACCGGGTGTTCCTGAAGGGGGGCTATAAAAGGGGGTGGGGGCGCGTTCGTCCTCACTCTCT
TCCGCATCGCTGTCTGCGAGGGCCAGCTGTTGGGCTCGCGGTTGAGGACAAACTCTTCGCGGTCTTTCCA
GTACTCTTGGATCGGAAACCCGTCGGCCTCCGAACGGTACTCCGCCACCGAGGGACCTGAGCGAGTCCGC
ATCGACCGGATCGGAAAACCTCTCGACTGTTGGGGTGAGTACTCCCTCTCAAAAGCGGGCATGACTTCTG
CGCTAAGATTGTCAGTTTCCAAAAACGAGGAGGATTTGATATTCACCTGGCCCGCGGTGATGCCTTTGAG
GGTGGCCGCGTCCATCTGGTCAGAAAAGACAATCTTTTTGTTGTCAAGCTTGAGGTGTGGCAGGCTTGAG
ATCTGGCCATACACTTGAGTGACAATGACATCCACTTTGCCTTTCTCTCCACAGGTGTCCACTCCCAGGT
CCAACTGCAGGCGAGCCTGAATTGCGGCCGCACTAGTCCCGGGTACCTCGAGGAATTCCTCGAGGGTACC
GGGCCCCCCCTCGAGGTCGAAGCTTGATCATGGTCCGCTTCGGGGACGAGCTGGGCGGCCGCTATGGGGG
CGCGGGCGGCGCGGAGCGGGCCCGGGGCGGCGGGGCCGGCGGGGCTGGCGGCCCGGGCCCCGGGGGGCTG
CCGCCGGGCCAGCGGGTCCTCTACAAACAGTCGATCGCGCAGCGCGCGCGGACCATGGCGCTGTACAACC
CCATCCCGGTCAAGCAGAACTGCTTCACCGTCAACCGCTCGCTCTTCGTCTTCAGCGAGGACAACGTCGT
CCGCAAATACGCCAAGCGCATCACCGAGTGGCCTCCGTTCGAGTACATGATCCTGGCCACCATCATCGCC
AACTGCATCGTGCTGGCCCTGGAGCAGCACCTCCCTGACGGGGACAAGACGCCTATGTCCGAGCGCCTGG
ATGACACCGAGCCCTACTTCATTGGGATCTTCTGCTTCGAGGCGGGGATCAAGATCCTGGCCCTGGGCTT
TGTTCTGCACAAGGGCTCCTATCTGCGGAACGGCTGGAACGTCATGGACTTCGTGGTAGTCCTCACGGGG
ATTCTTGCCACAGCCGGAACCGACTTCGACCTGCGAACGCTGAGGGCTGTGCGTGTGCTAAGGCCCCTGA
AGCTGGTGTCTGGGATTCCGAGCTTGCAGGTGGTGCTCAAGTCCATCATGAAGGCCATGGTCCCGCTGCT
GCAGATCGGGCTGCTGCTCTTCTTCGCCATCCTCATGTTTGCCATCATCGGCCTCGAGTTCTACATGGGC
AAGTTCCACAAGGCCTGCTTCCCCAACAGCACAGACCCAGATCCCGTGGGTGACTTCCCCTGTGGCAAGG
AGGCCCCGGCCCGGCTCTGTGAGGGAGACACGGAGTGCCGGGAGTACTGGGCCGGACCCAACTTTGGTAT
CACCAACTTTGACAACATCCTGTTTGCCATCTTGACCGTGTTCCAGTGCATCACCATGGAGGGCTGGACT
GACATCCTCTACAATACAAACGATGCAGCCGGCAACACGTGGAACTGGCTCTACTTCATCCCTCTCATCA
TCATCGGCTCCTTCTTCATGCTCAACCTGGTGCTGGGTGTGCTCTCAGGAGAGTTTGCTAAGGAGCGCGA
GAGAGTGGAGAACCGCCGCGCCTTCCTGAAGCTCCGGCGGCAGCAGCAGATTGAGCGGGAGCTCAACGGG
TACCTGGAGGCGATCTTCAAGGCTGAGGAAGTCATGCTGGCTGAGGAGGACAGGAACGCAGAGGAGAAGT
CCCCTCTGGATGCAGTGTTGAAGAGAGCAGCTGCCAAGAAGAGCAGAAGCGACCTGATCCAGGCCGAGGA
GGGGGAGGGCCGGCTCACAGGCCTCTGTGCTCCCGGTTCCCCGTTCGCCCGTGCCAGCCTGAAAAGCGGG
AAGACGGAGAGCTCGTCGTACTTCCGGAGGAAGGAGAAGATGTTCCGCTTCTTCATCCGGCGCATGGTGA
AGGCACAGAGCTTCTACTGGACGGTGCTGTGTGTGGTGGCACTGAACACACTGTGCGTGGCCATGGTGCA
CTACAACCAGCCGCAGCGGCTCACCACGGCATTGTACTTTGCAGAGTTTGTTTTCCTGGGTCTCTTCCTC
ACAGAGATGTCCCTGAAGATGTATGGCCTGGGGCCCAGGAGCTACTTCCGGTCCTCCTTCAACTGTTTTG
ACTTTGGGGTCATCGTGGGCAGTATCTTTGAAGTGGTCTGGGCTGCTGTCAAGCCAGGGACCTCCTTCGG
GATCAGTGTTCTGCGGGCTCTGCGCTTACTGAGAATCTTCAAGGTCACCAAATACTGGAACTCCCTACGG
AACCTGGTGGTGTCTCTGCTCAACTCCATGAAGTCCATCATCAGCCTCCTCTTCCTGCTCTTCCTGTTCA
TTGTTGTCTTTGCTCTGCTGGGGATGCAGCTGTTTGGAGGCCAGTTCAACTTTAAAGACGAGACCCCAAC
GACCAACTTTGACACCTTCCCTGCTGCTATCCTCACCGTCTTCCAGATCCTGACCGGAGAGGACTGGAAT
GCGGTCATGTACCACGGGATCGAGTCGCAAGGTGGCGTCAGCAGAGGAATGTTCTCCTCCTTCTACTTCA
TTGTCCTCACTCTGTTTGGGAACTACACCCTGCTGAATGTCTTCCTGGCCATTGCTGTGGACAACCTTGC
CAATGCTCAGGAGCTGACCAAGGATGAAGAGGAGATGGAAGAAGCAGCCAATCAGAAACTCGCCTTGCAG
AAGGCCAAGGAAGTGGCTGAAGTCAGCCCCATGTCTGCTGCGAACATCTCCATTGCCGCCAGGCAGCAGA
ACTCGGCCAAAGCGCGCTCGGTGTGGGAGCAGCGAGCCAGCCAGCTGCGGCTGCAGAACCTGAGGGCCAG
CTGCGAGGCGCTGTACAGCGAGATGGACCCCGAGGAGAGGCTGCGCTACGCCACCGCGCGCCACCTGCGG
CCCGACGTGAAGACGCACCTGGACCGGCCGCTGGTGGTTGAGCCCGGCCGCGACGCTCCGCGGGGCCCCC
CGGGGGGGAAGTCCCGGCCGGATGGCTCGGAGGCCCCCGAGGGTGCGGATCCCCCGCGCAGGCATCACCG
GCACCGAGACAAGGACAAGGCTCCCGCCACGGTCCCCTCGGCGGGGGAACAGGACAGAGCCGAAGCTCTG
AGGGCAGAGGGCGGGGAGCTGGGGCCCCGCGAGGAGCGGGGGCGGCCACGCCGCAGCCGCAGCAAGGAGG
CCCCGGGCGCCCCGGAGGTGCGCAGCGATCGCGGCCGTGGCCCGTGTCCTGAAGGTGGTCGGCGCCACCA
CCGGCGCGGGTCACCGGAGGAGGCAGCTGAGAGGGAGCCCCGCCGCCACCGCGCGCACCGGCACGGGCCC
GACCCGGGCAAGGAGGGCCCAGCGTCCGGGACCAGGGGCGAGCGGCGCGCACGACACCGCACGGGCCCCC
GGGCGTGCCCCCGGGAGGCTGAGAGCAGCGAGGAGCCTGCGCGGCGGCACCGGGCTCGGCACAAGGCGCC
GCCCACCCAGGAGACCGCGGAGAAGGACAAGGAGGCTGCCGAGAAGGGGGGCGAGGCCACGGAGGCCGAG
AAGGACAAGGAGGCTCGGAACCACCAGCCCAAGGAGCTGCCCTGTGACCTGGAGGCCATCGGCATGCTGG
GAGTGGGCGCTGTGCATACGCTGCCCAGCACCTGTCTGCAGAAGGTGGAGGAGCAGCCAGAGGATGCGGA
CAACCAGCGGAACGTCACCCGCATGGGTAGTCAGCCCCCGGACACCAGCACCACTGTGCACATTCCTGTG
ACGCTGACCGGCCCCCCCGGGGAGACCACGGTAGTGCCCAGTGGAAACGTGGACCTGGAAAGTCAAGCAG
AGGGGAAGAAGGAGGTGGAAACCAGCGATGTGATGAGGAGCGGCCCTCGGCCCATTGTCCCGTACAGTTC
CATGTTCTGTTTAAGCCCAACCAACCTGCTGCGCCGCTGCTGCCACTACATTGTGACCATGCGATACTTC
GAGATGGTCATCCTCGTGGTCATCGCCCTGAGCAGCATCGCCCTGGCTGCCGAGGACCCCGTGAGAACAG
ACTCTCCCAGGAATAATGCTCTGAAGTACATGGACTACATCTTCACAGGCGTCTTCACCTTCGAGATGGT
GATAAAGATGATCGATTTGGGACTGCTGCTACACCCTGGAGCCTATTTCCGGGATCTGTGGAACATTCTG
GACTTCATTGTGGTCAGTGGGGCCCTGGTGGCATTTGCTTTCTCAGGATCCAAAGGGAAAGACATCAGCA
CCATCAAATCCCTGAGAGTCCTGCGTGTGCTGCGGCCACTCAAGACCATCAAGCGGCTGCCCAAGCTCAA
GGCCGTGTTTGACTGTGTGGTGAACTCACTGAAAAACGTCCTCAACATCCTGATCGTCTACATGCTCTTC
ATGTTCATCTTTGCCGTCATTGCCGTGCAGCTCTTCAAAGGGAAGTTCTTCTACTGCACGGACGAATCCA
AGGAGCTGGAGCGTGACTGCAGGGGTCAGTATTTGGATTATGAGAAGGAGGAAGTGGAAGCTCAACCGAG
GCAGTGGAAGAAATATGACTTCCACTATGACAACGTGCTCTGGGCTCTGCTAACGCTCTTCACGGTGTCC
ACAGGGGAAGGGTGGCCCATGGTGCTGAAACACTCTGTGGATGCCACCTACGAGGAGCAGGGCCCGAGCC
CCGGGTACCGCATGGAGCTCTCCATCTTCTACGTGGTCTACTTTGTGGTCTTTCCCTTCTTCTTTGTCAA
CATCTTCGTGGCCTTGATCATCATCACCTTCCAGGAGCAGGGGGACAAGGTGATGTCCGAGTGCAGCCTG
GAGAAGAACGAGAGGGCTTGCATCGACTTTGCCATCAGCGCCAGACCCCTGACGCGGTACATGCCCCAGA
ACAAGCAGTCGTTCCAGTATAAGACGTGGACGTTCGTGGTGTCCCCACCTTTTGAGTACTTCATCATGGC
TATGATCGCCCTCAACACTGTGGTGCTGATGATGAAGTTCTACGATGCGCCGTACGAGTATGAGCTAATG
CTGAAATGCCTGAACATCGTGTTCACGTCCATGTTCTCCATGGAGTGTGTGCTGAAGATCATCGCCTTCG
GGGTGCTGAACTATTTCAGAGATGCCTGGAATGTCTTTGACTTTGTCACGGTGTTGGGAAGTATTACTGA
TATTTTGGTAACAGAGATTGCGAACAACTTCATCAACCTCAGCTTCCTGCGCCTGTTCCGGGCCGCGCGG
CTCATCAAGCTGCTGCGCCAGGGCTACACCATCCGCATCCTGCTTTGGACCTTCGTGCAGTCCTTCAAGG
CGCTGCCCTACGTGTGTCTCCTCATCGCCATGCTCTTCTTCATCTACGCCATCATTGGCATGCAGGTTTT
TGGGAACATCGCCCTGGACGATGACACCAGCATCAACAGGCACAATAACTTCCGGACGTTTCTGCAGGCC
TTGATGTTGCTGTTCAGGAGCGCCACGGGGGAGGCCTGGCACGAGATAATGCTGTCGTGCCTCAGCAGCC
GGGCCTGCGACGAGCACTCCAATGCCAGCGAGTGCGGCAGCGACTTTGCCTACTTTTACTTCGTCTCCTT
CATCTTCCTCTGCTCCTTTCTGATGTTGAACCTCTTTGTGGCTGTGATCATGGACAATTTTGAGTACCTT
ACACGGGACTCTTCCATCTTAGGGCCTCACCACCTGGATGAGTTCATCCGGGTCTGGGCTGAATACGACC
CGGCCGCGTGTGGGCGCATCAGTTACAGTGACATGTTTGAGATGCTGAAGCACATGTCCCCACCCCTGGG
GCTGGGGAAGAAGTGCCCTGCTCGAGTCGCGTACAAGCGCCTGGTCCGCATGAACATGCCCATCTCCAGT
GAGGACATGACGGTGCACTTCACATCCACGCTGATGGCTCTCATTCGGACAGCGCTGGACATCAAGCTGG
CACCAGCTGGGACCAAGCAGCACCAGTGCGACGCAGAGCTGAGGAAGGAGATTTCCTGTGTGTGGGCCAA
TCTGCCCCAGAAGACCCTGGACTTACTGGTACCACCCCATAAGCCTGACGAGATGACGGTGGGCAAAGTC
TATGCAGCTCTGATGATCTTCGACTTCTACAAACAGAACAAAACCAGCAGAGACCAGACTCAGCAAGCCC
CCGGAGGCCTGTCCCAGCTGGGCCCCGTGTCCCTGTTCCACCCGCTGAAGGCCACGCTGGAGCAGACTCA
GCCGGCGCTGCGTGGAGCCCGGGCTTTCCTGCGGCAGAAGAGTTCTGCCTCCCTGAGCAACGGCGGGGCC
GTACAAACCCAGGAGAGCGGCATCAAGGAATCGGTTTCTTGGGGCACTCAGAGGACCCAGGATGTGCTTT
GCGAGGCCAGGGCACCCCTGGAGCGGGGCCACTCAGCTGAGATCCCAGTCGGGCAGCCTGGGACACTGGC
TGTAGATGTCCAGATGCAGAACATGACTCTGAGTGGCCCTGACGCCGAGCCGCAGCCAGGGCTGGAGAGC
CAGGGCCGAGCCGCCTCCATGCCCCGCCTGGCCGCAGAAACACAGCCCGCGCCTGACGCCAGCCCCATGA
AGCGCTCCATCTCCACGCTGGCCCCGCGCCCCCACACGGCCCGGCTCGGCAGCACCGCGCTGGACCGCCC
AGCCCCCAGCCAGGCCCCGCACCATCACCACCACCGCTGCCACCGCCGCAGGGACAGGAAGCAGCGGTCC
CTGGAGAAGGGTCCCAGCCTGTCTGCTGACACAGATGGGGCCCCCGACAGCACGGTGGGGCCAGGACTGC
CCACGGGGGAGGGCCCCCCCGGCTGCAGGCGGGAGCGGGAGCGCAGGCAGGAGCGGGGCCGGTCCCAGGA
GCGGAGGCAGCCCTCGTCCTCCTCCTCGGAGAAGCATCGCTTCTACTCCTGTGACCGCTTCGGGGGCCGC
GAACCCCCACAGCCCAAGCCCTCCCTCAGTAGTCACCCCACGTCGCCGACGGCCGGGCAGGAGCCGGGAC
CCCACCCGCAGGGGAGTGGTTCGGTTCACGGGAGCCCCCTGCTGTCCACATCTGGTGCTAGCACCCCGGG
CCGGGGGCGGAGGCAGCTCCCCCAGACCCCCTTGACCCCCCGCCCCAGCGTCACCTACAAGACGGCCAAC
TCCTCGCCTGTCCACTTCGCCGGGGCACCGAGCGGCCTCCCCGCCTTCTCCCCCGGCCGGCTCAGCCGGG
GCCTCTCAGAACACAACGCCCTGCTGCAGAGGGACCCGCTCAGCCGGCCCCTGGCGCCCGGCTCGCGCAT
CGGCTCCGACCCCTACCTGGGGCAGCGGCTGGACAGCGAGGCGCCCGCCCGTGCCCTGCCCGAGGACGCG
CCCGCCTTTGAGGAGACCGCGGCCAGCAACTCGGGCCGCTCCTCCCGGACCTCGTACGTGTCCTCACTGA
CCTCGCAGCCCCCGCCGCTGCGCCGCGTGCCCAACGGCTACCACTGCACTCTGGGGCTGGGCGGGGGCGG
CCGGGCGCGGCGCGGCTGCCACCACCCCGACCGCGACCGCCGGTGCTAGCCGCTGCGCGCCCGCCCCCGG
CGGTGGGCTTCATCTTCCGCGCTGGGCTGCGGGGACGCGGGCACCGAGGCCCTGGACGGGGCCTGGGCGG
AGGCCCCTGCTCCCCTCCCCCTCCTCCCTGACAGCAGACGGATCAATAAAGCCCCTTCCGGCGGGACGCG
GCTGTCTCTGCCCCCTGACGTGCTGCCTTCCCAGGTCTCCCACCACAGGCTGATCCTGTGTCAGAGACCC
CGGTGTCAGTGTGCAGGGGTGGGGGGTGCGGGGCCTGTGTCGGACCCCCAGGGTTAATGGGGCCGGAATT
CCTGCAGCCCGGGGATCCACTAGTTCTAGCAAGCTTCGACGAATTCCGGGGGGGGGGGGGGGGGGGACAG
CTCAGGGCTGCGATTTCGCGCCAAACTTGACGGCAATCCTAGCGTGAAGGCTGGTAGGATTTTATCCCCG
CTGCCATCATGGTTCGACCATTGAACTGCATCGTCGCCGTGTCCCAAAATATGGGGATTGGCAAGAACGG
AGACCTACCCTGGCCTCCGCTCAGGAACGAGTTCAAGTACTTCCAAAGAATGACCACAACCTCTTCAGTG
GAAGGTAAACAGAATCTGGTGATTATGGGTAGGAAAACCTGGTTCTCCATTCCTGAGAAGAATCGACCTT
TAAAGGACAGAATTAATATAGTTCTCAGTAGAGAACTCAAAGAACCACCACGAGGAGCTCATTTTCTTGC
CAAAAGTTTGGATGATGCCTTAAGACTTATTGAACAACCGGAATTGGCAAGTAAAGTAGACATGGTTTGG
ATAGTCGGAGGCAGTTCTGTTTACCAGGAAGCCATGAATCAACCAGGCCACCTCAGACTCTTTGTGACAA
GGATCATGCAGGAATTTGAAAGTGACACGTTTTTCCCAGAAATTGATTTGGGGAAATATAAACTTCTCCC
AGAATACCCAGGCGTCCTCTCTGAGGTCCAGGAGGAAAAAGGCATCAAGTATAAGTTTGAAGTCTACGAG
AAGAAAGACTAACAGGAAGATGCTTTCAAGTTCTCTGCTCCCCTCCTAAAGCTATGCATTTTTTATAAGA
CCATGGGACTTTTGCTGGCTTTAGATCATAATCAGCCATACCACATTTGTAGAGGTTTTACTTGCTTTAA
AAAACCTCCCACACCTCCCCCTGAACCTGAAACATAAAATGAATGCAATTGTTGTTGTTAACTTGTTTAT
TGCAGCTTATAATGGTTACAAATAAAGCAATAGCATCACAAATTTCACAAATAAAGCATTTTTTTCACTG
CATTCTAGTTGTGGTTTGTCCAAACTCATCAATGTATCTTATCATGTCTGGATCCCCGGCCAACGGTCTG
GTGACCCGGCTGCGAGAGCTCGGTGTACCTGAGACGCGAGTAAGCCCTTGAGTCAAAGACGTAGTCGTTG
CAAGTCCGCACCAGGTACTGATATCCCACCAAAAAGTGCGGCGGCGGCTGGCGGTAGAGGGGCCAGCGTA
GGGTGGCCGGGGCTCCGGGGGCGAGGTCTTCCAACATAAGGCGATGATATCCGTAGATGTACCTGGACAT
CCAGGTGATGCCGGCGGCGGTGGTGGAGGCGCGCGGAAAGTCGCGGACGCGGTTCCAGATGTTGCGCAGC
GGCAAAAAGTGCTCCATGGTCGGGACGCTCTGGCCGGTGAGGCGTGCGCAGTCGTTGACGCTCTAGACCG
TGCAAAAGGAGAGCCTGTAAGCGGGCACTCTTCCGTGGTCTGGTGGATAAATTCGCAAGGGTATCATGGC
GGACGACCGGGGTTCGAACCCCGGATCCGGCCGTCCGCCGTGATCCATCCGGTTACCGCCCGCGTGTCGA
ACCCAGGTGTGCGACGTCAGACAACGGGGGAGCGCTCCTTTTGGCTTCCTTCCAGGCGCGGCGGCTGCTG
CGCTAGCTTTTTTGGCGAGCTCGAATTAATTCTGCATTAATGAATCGGCCAACGCGCGGGGAGAGGCGGT
TTGCGTATTGGGCGCTCTTCCGCTTCCTCGCTCACTGACTCGCTGCGCTCGGTCGTTCGGCTGCGGCGAG
CGGTATCAGCTCACTCAAAGGCGGTAATACGGTTATCCACAGAATCAGGGGATAACGCAGGAAAGAACAT
GTGAGCAAAAGGCCAGCAAAAGGCCAGGAACCGTAAAAAGGCCGCGTTGCTGGCGTTTTTCCATAGGCTC
CGCCCCCCTGACGAGCATCACAAAAATCGACGCTCAAGTCAGAGGTGGCGAAACCCGACAGGACTATAAA
GATACCAGGCGTTTCCCCCTGGAAGCTCCCTCGTGCGCTCTCCTGTTCCGACCCTGCCGCTTACCGGATA
CCTGTCCGCCTTTCTCCCTTCGGGAAGCGTGGCGCTTTCTCAATGCTCACGCTGTAGGTATCTCAGTTCG
GTGTAGGTCGTTCGCTCCAAGCTGGGCTGTGTGCACGAACCCCCCGTTCAGCCCGACCGCTGCGCCTTAT
CCGGTAACTATCGTCTTGAGTCCAACCCGGTAAGACACGACTTATCGCCACTGGCAGCAGCCACTGGTAA
CAGGATTAGCAGAGCGAGGTATGTAGGCGGTGCTACAGAGTTCTTGAAGTGGTGGCCTAACTACGGCTAC
ACTAGAAGGACAGTATTTGGTATCTGCGCTCTGCTGAAGCCAGTTACCTTCGGAAAAAGAGTTGGTAGCT
CTTGATCCGGCAAACAAACCACCGCTGGTAGCGGTGGTTTTTTTGTTTGCAAGCAGCAGATTACGCGCAG
AAAAAAAGGATCTCAAGAAGATCCTTTGATCTTTTCTACGGGGTCTGACGCTCAGTGGAACGAAAACTCA
CGTTAAGGGATTTTGGTCATGAGATTATCAAAAAGGATCTTCACCTAGATCCTTTTAAATTAAAAATGAA
GTTTTAAATCAATCTAAAGTATATATGAGTAAACTTGGTCTGACAGTTACCAATGCTTAATCAGTGAGGC
ACCTATCTCAGCGATCTGTCTATTTCGTTCATCCATAGTTGCCTGACTCCCCGTCGTGTAGATAACTACG
ATACGGGAGGGCTTACCATCTGGCCCCAGTGCTGCAATGATACCGCGAGACCCACGCTCACCGGCTCCAG
ATTTATCAGCAATAAACCAGCCAGCCGGAAGGGCCGAGCGCAGAAGTGGTCCTGCAACTTTATCCGCCTC
CATCCAGTCTATTAATTGTTGCCGGGAAGCTAGAGTAAGTAGTTCGCCAGTTAATAGTTTGCGCAACGTT
GTTGCCATTGCTACAGGCATCGTGGTGTCACGCTCGTCGTTTGGTATGGCTTCATTCAGCTCCGGTTCCC
AACGATCAAGGCGAGTTACATGATCCCCCATGTTGTGCAAAAAAGCGGTTAGCTCCTTCGGTCCTCCGAT
CGTTGTCAGAAGTAAGTTGGCCGCAGTGTTATCACTCATGGTTATGGCAGCACTGCATAATTCTCTTACT
GTCATGCCATCCGTAAGATGCTTTTCTGTGACTGGTGAGTACTCAACCAAGTCATTCTGAGAATAGTGTA
TGCGGCGACCGAGTTGCTCTTGCCCGGCGTCAATACGGGATAATACCGCGCCACATAGCAGAACTTTAAA
AGTGCTCATCATTGGAAAACGTTCTTCGGGGCGAAAACTCTCAAGGATCTTACCGCTGTTGAGATCCAGT
TCGATGTAACCCACTCGTGCACCCAACTGATCTTCAGCATCTTTTACTTTCACCAGCGTTTCTGGGTGAG
CAAAAACAGGAAGGCAAAATGCCGCAAAAAAGGGAATAAGGGCGACACGGAAATGTTGAATACTCATACT
CTTCCTTTTTCAATATTATTGAAGCATTTATCAGGGTTATTGTCTCATGAGCGGATACATATTTGAATGT
ATTTAGAAAAATAAACAAATAGGGGTTCCGCGCACATTTCCCCGAAAAGTGCCACCTGACGTCTAAGAAA
CCATTATTATCATGACATTAACCTATAAAAATAGGCGTATCACGAGGCCCTTTCGTCTCGCGCGTTTCGG
TGATGACGGTGAAAACCTCTGACACATGCAGCTCCCGGAGACGGTCACAGCTTGTCTGTAAGCGGATGCC
GGGAGCAGACAAGCCCGTCAGGGCGCGTCAGCGGGTGTTGGCGGGTGTCGGGGCTGGCTTAACTATGCGG
CATCAGAGCAGATTGTACTGAGAGTGCACCATATGCGGTGTGAAATACCGCACAGATGCGTAAGGAGAAA
ATACCGCATCAGGCGCCATTCGCCATTCAGGCTGCGCAACTGTTGGGAAGGGCGATCGGTGCGGGCCTCT
TCGCTATTACGCCAGCTGGCGAAAGGGGGATGTGCTGCAAGGCGATTAAGTTGGGTAACGCCAGGGTTTT
CCCAGTCACGACGTTGTAAAACGACGGCCAGTGCCAAGCTT
