>Addgene plasmid #58734 | Rabbit Cav 2.2 W391A pMT2 | addgene partial sequence | sequence record 95587 | pMT2-R2 5'-CTCCTCGTGGTGGTTCTTTG-3'
CAGATTCTGTTTACCTTCCACTGAAGAGGTTGTGGTCATTCTTTGGAAGTACTTGAACTCGTTCCTGAGC
GGAGGCCAGGGTAGGTCTCCGTTCTTGCCAATCCCCATATTTTGGGACACGGCGACGATGCAGTTCAATG
GTCGAACCATGATGGCAGCGGGGATAAAATCCTACCAGCCTTCACGCTAGGATTGCCGTCAAGTTTGGCG
CGAAATCGCAGCCCTGAGCTGTCCCCCCCCCC
