>Addgene plasmid #58734 | Rabbit Cav 2.2 W391A pMT2 | addgene partial sequence | sequence record 95590 | Cav2.2-F1 5'-GGAGTGCCGGGAGTACTG-3'
CATCCTGTTTGCCATCTTGACCGTGTTCCAGTGCATCACCATGGAGGGCTGGACTGACATCCTCTACAAT
ACAAACGATGCAGCCGGCAACACGTGGAACTGGCTCTACTTCATCCCTCTCATCATCATCGGCTCCTTCT
TCATGCTCAACCTGGTGCTGGGTGTGCTCTCAGGAGAGTTTGCTAAGGAGCGCGAGAGAGTGGAGAACCG
CCGCGCCTTCCTGAAGCTCCGGCGGCAGCAGCAGATTGAGCGGGAGCTCAACGGGTACCTGGAGGCGATC
TTCAAGGCTGAGGAAGTCATGCTGGCTGAGGAGGACAGGAACGCAGAGGAGAAGTCCCCTCTGGATGCAG
TGTTGAAGAGAGCAGCTGCCAAGAAGAGCAGAAGCGACCTGATCCAGGCCGAGGAGGGGGAGGGCCGGCT
CACAGGCCTCTGTGCTCCCGGTTCCCCGTTCGCCCGTGCCAGCCTGAAAAGCGGGAAGACGGAGAGCTCG
TCGTACTTCCGGAGGAAGGAGAAGATGTTCCGCTTCTTCATCCGGCGCATGGTGAAGGCACAGAGCTTCT
ACTGGACGGTGCTGTGTGTGGTGGCACTGAACACACTGTGCGTGGCCATGGTGCACTACAACCAGCCGCA
GCGGCTCACCACGGCATTGTACTTTGCAGAGTTTGTTTTCCTGGGTCTCTTCCTCACAGAGATGTCCCTG
AAGATGTATGGCCTGGGGCCCAGGAGCTACTTCCGGTCCTCCTTCAACTGTTT
